>Addgene plasmid #153596 | pGBW-m4252943 | addgene full sequence | sequence record 300210 | Ginkgo NGS Result
CACCATGTTCCACTTGGTGGATTTTCAGGTCACGATCGCAGAAATACTGCTAATTATCATGCGAACCTTC
AAGGTTAGCATTTGGAACCTGGACTACATCATTAATCTCATCATAAAAAACCTTAGTAAGTCTTTAACTG
AGAATAAATATTCCCAACTGGATGAGGAACAGCCAATGGAGATTGACGAAAACCTTTACTTTCAGTCGGG
GAAACCTATACCCAATCCACTTCTCGGCTTAGATTCTACCTAAGGATCCGCAGGCCTCTGCTAGCTTGAC
TGACTGAGATACAGCGTACCTTCAGCTCACAGACATGATAAGATACATTGATGAGTTTGGACAAACCACA
ACTAGAATGCAGTGAAAAAAATGCTTTATTTGTGAAATTTGTGATGCTATTGCTTTATTTGTAACCATTA
TAAGCTGCAATAAACAAGTTAACAACAACAATTGCATTCATTTTATGTTTCAGGTTCAGGGGGAGGTGTG
GGAGGTTTTTTAAAGCAAGTAAAACCTCTACAAATGTGGTATTGGCCCATCTCTATCGGTATCGTAGCAT
AACCCCTTGGGGCCTCTAAACGGGTCTTGAGGGGTTTTTTGTGCCCCTCGGGCCGGATTGCTATCTACCG
GCATTGGCGCAGAAAAAAATGCCTGATGCGACGCTGCGCGTCTTATACTCCCACATATGCCAGATTCAGC
AACGGATACGGCTTCCCCAACTTGCCCACTTCCATACGTGTCCTCCTTACCAGAAATTTATCCTTAAGGT
CGTCAGCTATCCTGCAGGCGATCTCTCGATTTCGATCAAGACATTCCTTTAATGGTCTTTTCTGGACACC
ACTAGGGGTCAGAAGTAGTTCATCAAACTTTCTTCCCTCCCTAATCTCATTGGTTACCTTGGGCTATCGA
AACTTAATTAACCAGTCAAGTCAGCTACTTGGCGAGATCGACTTGTCTGGGTTTCGACTACGCTCAGAAT
TGCGTCAGTCAAGTTCGATCTGGTCCTTGCTATTGCACCCGTTCTCCGATTACGAGTTTCATTTAAATCA
TGTGAGCAAAAGGCCAGCAAAAGGCCAGGAACCGTAAAAAGGCCGCGTTGCTGGCGTTTTTCCATAGGCT
CCGCCCCCCTGACGAGCATCACAAAAATCGACGCTCAAGTCAGAGGTGGCGAAACCCGACAGGACTATAA
AGATACCAGGCGTTTCCCCCTGGAAGCTCCCTCGTGCGCTCTCCTGTTCCGACCCTGCCGCTTACCGGAT
ACCTGTCCGCCTTTCTCCCTTCGGGAAGCGTGGCGCTTTCTCATAGCTCACGCTGTAGGTATCTCAGTTC
GGTGTAGGTCGTTCGCTCCAAGCTGGGCTGTGTGCACGAACCCCCCGTTCAGCCCGACCGCTGCGCCTTA
TCCGGTAACTATCGTCTTGAGTCCAACCCGGTAAGACACGACTTATCGCCACTGGCAGCAGCCACTGGTA
ACAGGATTAGCAGAGCGAGGTATGTAGGCGGTGCTACAGAGTTCTTGAAGTGGTGGCCTAACTACGGCTA
CACTAGAAGAACAGTATTTGGTATCTGCGCTCTGCTGAAGCCAGTTACCTTCGGAAAAAGAGTTGGTAGC
TCTTGATCCGGCAAACAAACCACCGCTGGTAGCGGTGGTTTTTTTGTTTGCAAGCAGCAGATTACGCGCA
GAAAAAAAGGATCTCAAGAAGATCCTTTGATCTTTTCTACGGGGTCTGACGCTCAGTGGAACGAAAACTC
ACGTTAAGGGATTTTGGTCATGAGATTATCAAAAAGGATCTTCACCTAGATCCTTTTAAATTAAAAATGA
AGTTTTAAATCAATCTAAAGTATATATGAGTAAACTTGGTCTGACAGTTACCAATGCTTAATCAGTGAGG
CACCTATCTCAGCGATCTGTCTATTTCGTTCATCCATAGTTGCATTTAAATTTCCGAACTCTCCAAGGCC
CTCGTCGGAAAATCTTCAAACCTTTCGTCCGATCCATCTTGCAGGCTACCTCTCGAACGAACTATCGCAA
GTCTCTTGGCCGGCCTTGCGCCTTGGCTATTGCTTGGCAGCGCCTATCGCCAGGTATTACTCCAATCCCG
AATATCCGAGATCGGGATCACCCGAGAGAAGTTCAACCTACATCCTCAATCCCGATCTATCCGAGATCCG
AGGAATATCGAAATCGGGGCGCGCCTGGCCTCCGCGCCGGGTTTTGGCGCCTCCCGCGGGCGCCCCCCTC
GTCACGGCGAGCGCTGCCACGTCAGACGAAGGGCGCAGGAGCGTCCTGATCCTTCCGCCCGGACGCTCAG
GACAGCGGCCCGCTGCTCATAAGACTCGGCCTTAGAACCCCAGTATCAGCAGAAGGACATTTTAGGACGG
GACTTGGGTGACTCTAGGGCACTGGTTTTCTTTCCAGAGAGCGGAACAGGCGAGGAAAAGTAGTCCCTTC
TCGGCGATTCTGCGGAGGGATCTCCGTGGGGCGGTGAACGCCGATGATTATATAAGGACGCGCCGGGTGT
GGCACAGCTAGTTCCGTCGCAGCCGGGATTTGGGTCGCGGTTCTTGTTTGTGGATCGCTGTGATCGTCAC
TTGGTGAGTAGCGGGCTGCTGGGCTGGCCGGGGCTTTCGTGGCCGCCGGGCCGCTCGGTGGGACGGAAGC
GTGTGGAGAGACCGCCAAGGGCTGTAGTCTGGGTCCGCGAGCAAGGTTGCCCTGAACTGGGGGTTGGGGG
GAGCGCAGCAAAATGGCGGCTGTTCCCGAGTCTTGAATGGAAGACGCTTGTGAGGCGGGCTGTGAGGTCG
TTGAAACAAGGTGGGGGGCATGGTGGGCGGCAAGAACCCAAGGTCTTGAGCCCTTCGCTAATGCGGGAAA
GCTCTTATTCGGGTGAGATGGGCTGGGCACCATCTGGGGACCCTGACGTGAAGTTTGTCACTGACTGGAG
AACTCGGTTTGTCGTCTGTTGCGGGGGCGGCAGTTATGGCGGTGCCGTTGGGCAGTGCACCCGTACCTTT
GGGAGCGCGCGCCCTCGTCGTGTCGTGACGTCACCCGTTCTGTTGGCTTATAATGCAGGGTGGGGCCACC
AGCCGGTAGGTGTGCGGTAGGCTTTTCTCCGTCGCAGGACGCAGGGTTCGGGCCTAGGGTAGGCTCTCCT
GAATCGACAGGCGCCGGACCTCTGGTGAGGGGAGGGATAAGTGAGGCGTCAGTTTCTTTGGTCGGTTTTA
TGTACCTATCTTCTTAAGTAGCTGAAGCTCCGGTTTTGAACTATGCGCTCGGGGTTGGCGAGTGTGTTTT
GTGAAGTTTTTTAGGCACCTTTTGAAATGTAATCATTTGGGTCAATATGTAATTTTCAGTGTTAGACTTG
TAAATTGTCCGCTAAATTCTGGCCGTTTTTGGCTTTTTTGTTAGACAACATGGGTAAAAAGCCTGAACTC
ACCGCGACGTCTGTCGAGAAGTTTCTGATCGAAAAGTTCGACAGCGTCTCCGACCTGATGCAGCTCTCGG
AGGGCGAAGAATCTCGTGCTTTCAGCTTCGATGTAGGAGGGCGTGGATATGTCCTGCGGGTAAATAGCTG
CGCCGATGGTTTCTACAAAGATCGTTATGTTTATCGGCACTTTGCATCCGCCGCGCTCCCGATTCCGGAA
GTGCTTGACATTGGGGAGTTCAGCGAGAGCCTGACCTATTGCATCTCCCGCCGTGCACAGGGTGTCACGT
TGCAAGACCTGCCTGAAACCGAACTGCCCGCTGTTCTGCAGCCGGTCGCGGAGGCAATGGATGCCATCGC
TGCCGCCGATCTTAGCCAGACGAGCGGGTTCGGCCCATTCGGACCGCAAGGAATCGGTCAATACACTACA
TGGCGTGATTTCATATGCGCGATTGCTGATCCCCATGTGTATCACTGGCAAACTGTGATGGACGACACCG
TCAGTGCGTCCGTCGCGCAGGCTCTCGATGAGCTGATGCTTTGGGCCGAGGACTGCCCCGAAGTCCGGCA
CCTCGTGCACGCGGATTTCGGCTCCAACAATGTCCTGACGGACAATGGCCGCATAACAGCGGTCATTGAC
TGGAGCGAGGCGATGTTCGGGGATTCCCAATACGAGGTCGCCAACATCTTCTTCTGGAGGCCGTGGTTGG
CTTGTATGGAGCAGCAGACGCGCTACTTCGAGCGGAGGCATCCGGAGCTTGCAGGATCGCCCCGGCTCCG
GGCGTATATGCTCCGCATTGGTCTTGACCAACTCTATCAGAGCTTGGTTGACGGCAATTTCGATGATGCA
GCTTGGGCGCAGGGTCGATGCGACGCAATCGTCCGATCCGGAGCCGGGACTGTCGGGCGTACACAAATCG
CCCGCAGAAGCGCCGCCGTCTGGACCGATGGCTGTGTAGAAGTACTCGCCGATAGTGGAAACCGACGCCC
CAGCACTCGTCCGAGGGCAAAGGAATAAGCTAGTATGTAAGCCTAGTCTTAGATAATAAAATCGCTATCC
ATCGAAGATGGATGTGTGTTGGTTTTTTGTGTGTGTAACGCTAGGCGCGCCTGGTGTACCGAGAACGATC
CTCTCAGTGCGAGTCTCGACGATCCATATCGTTGCTTGGCAGTCAGCCAGTCGGAATCCAGCTTGGGACC
CAGGAAGTCCAATCGTCAGATATTGTACTCAAGCCTGGTCACGGCAGCGTACCGATCTGTTTAAACCTAG
ATATTGATAGTCTGATCGGTCAACGTATAATCGAGTCCTAGCTTTTGCAAACATCTATCAAGAGACAGGA
TCAGCAGGAGGCTTTCGCATGAGTATTCAACATTTCCGTGTCGCCCTTATTCCCTTTTTTGCGGCATTTT
GCCTTCCTGTTTTTGCTCACCCAGAAACGCTGGTGAAAGTAAAAGATGCTGAAGATCAGTTGGGTGCGCG
AGTGGGTTACATCGAACTGGATCTCAACAGCGGTAAGATCCTTGAGAGTTTTCGCCCCGAAGAACGCTTT
CCAATGATGAGCACTTTTAAAGTTCTGCTATGTGGCGCGGTATTATCCCGTATTGACGCCGGGCAAGAGC
AACTCGGTCGCCGCATACACTATTCTCAGAATGACTTGGTTGAGTATTCACCAGTCACAGAAAAGCATCT
TACGGATGGCATGACAGTAAGAGAATTATGCAGTGCTGCCATAACCATGAGTGATAACACTGCGGCCAAC
TTACTTCTGACAACGATTGGAGGACCGAAGGAGCTAACCGCTTTTTTGCACAACATGGGGGATCATGTAA
CTCGCCTTGATCGTTGGGAACCGGAGCTGAATGAAGCCATACCAAACGACGAGCGTGACACCACGATGCC
TGTAGCAATGGCAACAACCTTGCGTAAACTATTAACTGGCGAACTACTTACTCTAGCTTCCCGGCAACAG
TTGATAGACTGGATGGAGGCGGATAAAGTTGCAGGACCACTTCTGCGCTCGGCCCTTCCGGCTGGCTGGT
TTATTGCTGATAAATCTGGAGCCGGTGAGCGTGGGTCTCGCGGTATCATTGCAGCACTGGGGCCAGATGG
TAAGCCCTCCCGTATCGTAGTTATCTACACGACGGGGAGTCAGGCAACTATGGATGAACGAAATAGACAG
ATCGCTGAGATAGGTGCCTCACTGATTAAGCATTGGTAACCGATTCTAGGTGCATTGGCGCAGAAAAAAA
TGCCTGATGCGACGCTGCGCGTCTTATACTCCCACATATGCCAGATTCAGCAACGGATACGGCTTCCCCA
ACTTGCCCACTTCCATACGTGTCCTCCTTACCAGAAATTTATCCTTAAGATCCCGAATCGTTTAAACTCG
ACTCTGGCTCTATCGAATCTCCGTCGTTTCGAGCTTACGCGAACAGCCGTGGCGCTCATTTGCTCGTCGG
GCATCGAATCTCGTCAGCTATCGTCAGCTTACCTTTTTGGCAGCGATCGCGGCTCCCGACATCTTGGACC
ATTAGCTCCACAGGTATCTTCTTCCCTCTAGTGGTCATAACAGCAGCTTCAGCTACCTCTCAATTCAAAA
AACCCCTCAAGACCCGTTTAGAGGCCCCAAGGGGTTATGCTATCAATCGTTGCGTTACACACACAAAAAA
CCAACACACATCCATCTTCGATGGATAGCGATTTTATTATCTAACTGCTGATCGAGTGTAGCCAGATCTA
GTAATCAATTACGGGGTCATTAGTTCATAGCCCATATATGGAGTTCCGCGTTACATAACTTACGGTAAAT
GGCCCGCCTGGCTGACCGCCCAACGACCCCCGCCCATTGACGTCAATAATGACGTATGTTCCCATAGTAA
CGCCAATAGGGACTTTCCATTGACGTCAATGGGTGGAGTATTTACGGTAAACTGCCCACTTGGCAGTACA
TCAAGTGTATCATATGCCAAGTACGCCCCCTATTGACGTCAATGACGGTAAATGGCCCGCCTGGCATTAT
GCCCAGTACATGACCTTATGGGACTTTCCTACTTGGCAGTACATCTACGTATTAGTCATCGCTATTACCA
TGCTGATGCGGTTTTGGCAGTACATCAATGGGCGTGGATAGCGGTTTGACTCACGGGGATTTCCAAGTCT
CCACCCCATTGACGTCAATGGGAGTTTGTTTTGGCACCAAAATCAACGGGACTTTCCAAAATGTCGTAAC
AACTCCGCCCCATTGACGCAAATGGGCGGTAGGCGTGTACGGTGGGAGGTCTATATAAGCAGAGCTGGTT
TAGTGAACCGTCAGATCAGATCTTTGTCGATCCTACCATCCACTCGACACACCCGCCAGCGGCCGC
Features (pLannotate 1.2.2; 19 found; start..end, strand, type, name):
      5..187     +  CDS            NS6_SARS2: Experimental evidence at protein level: Swiss-Prot protein existence level 1. Disrupts cell nuclear import complex formation by tethering karyopherin alpha 2 and karyopherin beta 1 to the membrane. Retention of import factors at the ER/Golgi membrane leads to a loss of transport into the nucleus. Thereby prevents STAT1 nuclear translocation in response to interferon signaling, thus blocking the expression of interferon stimulated genes (ISGs) that display multiple antiviral activities (PubMed:33097660). Suppresses IFN-beta production possibly by blocking IRF3 nuclear translocation (PubMed:3297
    319..440     -  polyA_signal   SV40 poly(A) signal: SV40 polyadenylation signal
    463..532     -  CDS            large T antigen (fragment): large T antigen from SV40 (simian virus 40)
    555..601     +  terminator     T7 terminator: transcription terminator for bacteriophage T7 RNA polymerase
    631..767     +  terminator     rrnG terminator: transcription terminator from the E. coli ribosomal RNA rrnG operon (Albrechtsen et al., 1991)
    812..883     +  misc_feature   3' β-globin insulator: insulator downstream of the human β-globin locus (Farrell et al., 2002)
   1109..1697    -  rep_origin     ori: high-copy-number ColE1/pMB1/pBR322/pUC origin of replication
   1869..1933    -  CDS            bla(M) (fragment): β-lactamase lacking the signal sequence; bla(M); allows cytosolic expression of β-lactamase
   2197..3406    +  promoter       UbC promoter: human ubiquitin C promoter
   3416..4437    +  CDS            HygR (fragment): hygromycin B phosphotransferase confers resistance to hygromycin
   4465..4513    +  polyA_signal   poly(A) signal: synthetic polyadenylation signal
   4779..5639    +  CDS            AmpR: β-lactamase; bla; confers resistance to ampicillin, carbenicillin, and related antibiotics
   5652..5788    +  terminator     rrnG terminator: transcription terminator from the E. coli ribosomal RNA rrnG operon (Albrechtsen et al., 1991)
   5940..6011    +  misc_feature   5' β-globin insulator: insulator upstream of the human β-globin locus (Farrell et al., 2002)
   6016..6062    -  terminator     T7 terminator: transcription terminator for bacteriophage T7 RNA polymerase
   6080..6128    -  polyA_signal   poly(A) signal: synthetic polyadenylation signal
   6209..6512    +  enhancer       CMV enhancer: human cytomegalovirus immediate early enhancer
   6585..6602    -  promoter       CMV promoter (fragment): human cytomegalovirus (CMV) immediate early promoter
   6665..6716    +  promoter       CMVd2 promoter: truncated human cytomegalovirus (CMV) immediate early promoter that yields moderately reduced expression relative to the full-length promoter
