[The description below was written by a language model from this plasmid's Addgene catalogue record and pLannotate feature annotations shown in this document.]
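Description:
pGBW-m4252943 is a mammalian expression plasmid carrying the wild-type ORF6 accessory protein of SARS-CoV-2, built on a pTwist_CMV_Hygro_6 backbone from which an AarI site was removed. It is propagated in E. coli as a high-copy plasmid through a ColE1/pUC-type origin and selected with ampicillin via a full-length β-lactamase gene. For selection in mammalian cells, a separate cassette places a hygromycin B phosphotransferase gene under the human ubiquitin C promoter, followed by a synthetic polyadenylation signal.

The short ORF6 coding sequence sits just downstream of the human cytomegalovirus immediate early enhancer and promoter elements, which wrap across the numbering origin of the circular sequence. According to the catalogue entry, the backbone supplies a C-terminal V5 epitope tag separated from the protein by a TEV protease cleavage site, allowing detection or pull-down and optional tag removal. These tag elements are not annotated in the feature table, although there is unannotated space after the ORF. An SV40 polyadenylation signal is annotated downstream of the insert, though on the opposite strand. The expression unit is flanked by short 5' and 3' β-globin insulator elements, along with bacterial rrnG and T7 terminators and a synthetic poly(A) signal that limit transcriptional read-through between modules.

ORF6 is annotated as an interferon antagonist that tethers karyopherin import factors to ER/Golgi membranes, blocking nuclear translocation of STAT1 and possibly IRF3. The plasmid is therefore suited to transient or hygromycin-selected stable expression of tagged ORF6 in mammalian cells for studies of its localization, interactions and effects on innate immune signalling, though the record states only the general expression purpose.
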