Addgene plasmid #153596: pGBW-m4252943
Purpose: Mammalian expression plasmid for SARS-CoV-2 ORF6 protein
Depositing lab: Ginkgo Bioworks & Benjie Chen. Depositing organization: Ginkgo Bioworks.
Backbone
  Vector backbone: pTwist_CMV_Hygro_6 with AarI site removed
  Backbone size w/o insert (bp): 6525
  Vector type: Mammalian Expression
  Selectable markers: Hygromycin
Growth in bacteria
  Bacterial resistance: Ampicillin, 100 μg/mL
  Growth temperature: 37°C
  Growth strain: DH5alpha
  Copy number: High Copy
Gene/Insert
  Gene/Insert name: SARS-CoV-2 ORF6 protein
  Species: Severe acute respiratory syndrome coronavirus 2
  Insert size (bp): 179
  Mutation: wt
  Entrez Gene: ORF6 (a.k.a. GU280_gp06)
  Promoter: CMV
  Tag / fusion protein: Cleavable TEV;V5 (C terminal on backbone)
  Cloning method: Unknown
Resource information
  A portion of this plasmid was derived from a plasmid made by: GinkgoBioworks
Depositor comments: NCBI reference sequence: 43740572
How to cite: pGBW-m4252943 was a gift from Ginkgo Bioworks & Benjie Chen (Addgene plasmid # 153596 ; http://n2t.net/addgene:153596 ; RRID:Addgene_153596)
